>Addgene plasmid #163141 | pLyGo-Bs-3 | addgene full sequence | sequence record 332141 | Addgene NGS Result
CTTCCCCATTGAAGAAGACTTAGGAACTATATCCGGATTGGCGAATGGG
[124 nt withheld, positions 50-173]
C
[91 nt withheld, positions 175-265]
A
[49 nt withheld, positions 267-315]
CCTTTGACGTTGGAGTCCACGTTCTTT
[37 nt withheld, positions 343-379]
ACCCTATCTCGGTCTATTCTTTTGATTTATAAGGGATTTTGCCGATTTCGGCCTATTGGTTAAAAAATGA
GCTGATTTAACAAAAATTTAACGCGAATTTTAACAAAATATTAACGCTTACAATTTAGGTGGCACTTTTC
GGGGAAATGTGCGCGGAACCCCTATTTGTTTATTTTTCTAAATACATTCAAATATGTATCCGCTCATGAA
TTAATTCTTAGAAAAACTCATCGAGCATCAAATGAAACTGCAATTTATTCATATCAGGATTATCAATACC
ATATTTTTGAAAAAGCCGTTTCTGTAATGAAGGAGAAAACTCACCGAGGCAGTTCCATAGGATGGCAAGA
TCCTGGTATCGGTCTGCGATTCCGACTCGTCCAACATCAATACAACCTATTAATTTCCCCTCGTCAAAAA
TAAGGTTATCAAGTGAGAAATCACCATGAGTGACGACTGAATCCGGTGAGAATGGCAAAAGTTTATGCAT
TTCTTTCCAGACTTGTTCAACAGGCCAGCCATTACGCTCGTCATCAAAATCACTCGCATCAACCAAACCG
TTATTCATTCGTGATTGCGCCTGAGCGAGACGAAATACGCGATCGCTGTTAAAAGGACAATTACAAACAG
GAATCGAATGCAACCGGCGCAGGAACACTGCCAGCGCATCAACAATATTTTCACCTGAATCAGGATATTC
TTCTAATACCTGGAATGCTGTTTTCCCGGGGATCGCAGTGGTGAGTAACCATGCATCATCAGGAGTACGG
ATAAAATGCTTGATGGTCGGAAGAGGCATAAATTCCGTCAGCCAGTTTAGTCTGACCATCTCATCTGTAA
CATCATTGGCAACGCTACCTTTGCCATGTTTCAGAAACAACTCTGGCGCATCGGGCTTCCCATACAATCG
ATAGATTGTCGCACCTGATTGCCCGACATTATCGCGAGCCCATTTATACCCATATAAATCAGCATCCATG
TTGGAATTTAATCGCGGCCTAGAGCAAGACGTTTCCCGTTGAATATGGCTCATAACACCCCTTGTATTAC
TGTTTATGTAAGCAGACAGTTTTATTGTTCATGACCAAAATCCCTTAACGTGAGTTTTCGTTCCACTGAG
CGTCAGACCCCGTAGAAAAGATCAAAGGATCTTCTTGAGATCCTTTTTTTCTGCGCGTAATCTGCTGCTT
GCAAACAAAAAAACCACCGCTACCAGCGGTGGTTTGTTTGCCGGATCAAGAGCTACCAACTCTTTTTCCG
AAGGTAACTGGCTTCAGCAGAGCGCAGATACCAAATACTGTCCTTCTAGTGTAGCCGTAGTTAGGCCACC
ACTTCAAGAACTCTGTAGCACCGCCTACATACCTCGCTCTGCTAATCCTGTTACCAGTGGCTGCTGCCAG
TGGCGATAAGTCGTGTCTTACCGGGTTGGACTCAAGACGATAGTTACCGGATAAGGCGCAGCGGTCGGGC
TGAACGGGGGGTTCGTGCACACAGCCCAGCTTGGAGCGAACGACCTACACCGAACTGAGATACCTACAGC
GTGAGCTATGAGAAAGCGCCACGCTTCCCGAAGGGAGAAAGGCGGACAGGTATCCGGTAAGCGGCAGGGT
CGGAACAGGAGAGCGCACGAGGGAGCTTCCAGGGGGAAACGCCTGGTATCTTTATAGTCCTGTCGGGTTT
CGCCACCTCTGACTTGAGCGTCGATTTTTGTGATGCTCGTCAGGGGGGCGGAGCCTATGGAAAAACGCCA
GCAACGCGGCCTTTTTACGGTTCCTGGCCTTTTGCTGGCCTTTTGCTCACATGTTCTTTCCTGCGTTATC
CCCTGATTCTGTGGATAACCGTATTACCGCCTTTGAGTGAGCTGATACCGCTCGCCGCAGCCGAACGACC
GAGCGCAGCGAGTCAGTGAGCGAGGAAGCGGAAGAGGGCCTGATGCGGTATTTTCTCCTTACGCATCTGT
GCGGTATTTCACACCGCAATGGTGCACTCTCAGTACAATCTGCTCTGATGCCGCATAGTTAAGCCAGTAT
ACACTCCGCTATCGCTACGTGACTGGGTCATGGCTGCGCCCCGACACCCGCCAACACCCGCTGACGCGCC
CTGACGGGCTTGTCTGCTCCCGGCATCCGCTTACAGACAAGCTGTGACCGTCTCCGGGAGCTGCATGTGT
CAGAGGTTTTCACCGTCATCACCGAAACGCGCGAGGCAGCTGCGGTAAAGCTCATCAGCGTGGTCGTGAA
GCGATTCACAGATGTCTGCCTGTTCATCCGCGTCCAGCTCGTTGAGTTTCTCCAGAAGCGTTAATGTCTG
GCTTCTGATAAAGCGGGCCATGTTAAGGGCGGTTTTTTCCTGTTTGGTCACTGATGCCTCCGTGTAAGGG
GGATTTCTGTTCATGGGGGTAATGATACCGATGAAACGAGAGAGGATGCTCACGATACGGGTTACTGATG
ATGAACATGCACTGGCGGTATGTTTGCAAAACGATTCAAAACCTCTTTACTGCCGTTATTCGCTGGATTT
TTATTGCTGTTTCATTTGGTTCTGGCAGGACCGGCGGCTGCGAGTGCTGAAACGGCGAACAAATCGAATG
AGCTTACAGCACCGTCGATCAAAAGCGGAACCATTCTTCATGCATGGAATTGGTCGTTCAATACGTTAAA
ACACAATATGAAGGATATTCATGATGCAGGATATACAGCCATTCAGACATCTCCGATTAACCAAGTAAAG
GAAGGGAATCAAGGAGATAAAAGCATGTCGAACTGGTACTGGCTGTATCAGCCGACATCGTATCAAATTG
GCAACCGTTACTTAGGTACTGAACAAGAATTTAAAGAAATGTGTGCAGCCGCTGAAGAATATGGCATAAA
GGTCATTGTTGACGCGGTCATCAATCATACCACCAGTGATTATGCCGCGATTTCCAATGAGGTTAAGAGT
ATTCCAAACTGGACACATGGAAACACACAAATTAAAAACTGGTCTGATCGATCGTCTCAGCGAGGCGCGT
CAGGTTAGTGACATTAGAAAACCGACTGTAAAAAGTACAGTCGGCATTATCTCATATTATAAAAGCCAGT
CATTAGGCCTATCTGACAATTCCTGAATAGAGTTCATAAACAATCCTGCATGATAACCATCACAAACAGA
ATGATGTACCTGTAAAGATAGCGGTAAATATATTGAATTACCTTTATTAATGAATTTTCCTGCTGTAATA
ATGGGTAGAAGGTAATTACTATTATTATTGATATTTAAGTTAAACCCAGTAAATGAAGTCCATGGAATAA
TAGAAAGAGAAAAAGCATTTTCAGGTATAGGTGTTTTGGGAAACAATTTCCCCGAACCATTATATTTCTC
TACATCAGAAAGGTATAAATCATAAAACTCTTTGAAGTCATTCTTTACAGGAGTCCAAATACCAGAGAAT
GTTTTAGATACACCATCAAAAATTGTATAAAGTGGCTCTAACTTATCCCAATAACCTAACTCTCCGTCGC
TATTGTAACCAGTTCTAAAAGCTGTATTTGAGTTTATCACCCTTGTCACTAAGAAAATAAATGCAGGGTA
AAATTTATATCCTTCTTGTTTTATGTTTCGGTATAAAACACTAATATCAATTTCTGTGGTTATACTAAAA
GTCGTTTGTTGGTTCAAATAATGATTAAATATCTCTTTTCTCTTCCAATTGTCTAAATCAATTTTATTAA
AGTTCATTTGATATGCCTCCTAAATTTTTATCTAAAGTGAATTTAGGAGGCTTACTTGTCTGCTTTCTTC
ATTAGAATCAATCCTTTTTTAAAAGTCAATATTACTGTAACATAAATATATATTTTAAAAATATCCCACT
TACGCGCCCAGCTGTCTAGGGCGGCGGATTTGTCCTACTCAGGAGAGCGTTCACCGACAAACAACAGATA
AAACGAAAGGCCCAGTCTTTCGACTGAGCCTTTCGTTTTATTTGATGCCTTTAATTAAGAAGCGGAGCGC
GAATAAACCGCCTCTCCCCGCGCGTTGGCCGATTCATTAATGCAGCTGGCACGACAGGTTTCCCGACTGG
AAAGCGGGCAGTGAGCGCAACGCAATTAATGTGAGTTAGCTCACTCATTAGGCACCCCAGGCTTTACACT
TTATGCGTCTATTCTTTTGGAAGAAAATATAGGGAAAATGGTATTTGTTAAAAATTCTGAATATTTATAC
AATATCATATGTTTCACATTGAAATATGCTGTCCAGACTGTCCGCTGTGTAAAAAATAGGAATAAAGGGG
GGTTGTTATTATTTTACTGATATGTAAAATATAATTTGTATAAGAAAATTCGAAACGTAAGATGAAACCT
TAGATAAAAGTGCTTTTTTTGTTGCAATTGAAGAATTATTAATGTTAAGCTTAATTAAAGATAATATCTT
TGAATTGTAACGCCCCTCAAAAGTAAGAACTACAAAAAAAGAATACGTTATATAGAAATATGTTTGAACC
TTCTTCAGATTACAAATATATTCGGACGGACTCTACCTCAAATGCTTATCTAACTATAGAATGACATACA
AGCACAACCTTGAAAATTTGAAAATATAACTACCAATGAACTTGTTCATGTGAATTATCGCTGTATTTAA
TTTTCTCAATTCAATATATAATATGCCAATACATTGTTACAAGTAGAAATTAAGACACCCTTGATAGCCT
TACTATACCTAACATGATGTAGTATTAAATGAATATGTAAATATATTTATGATAAGAAGCGACTTATTTA
TAATCATTACATATTTTTCTATTGGAATGATTAAGATTCCAATAGAATAGTGTATAAATTATTTATCTTG
AAAGGAGGGATGCCTAAAAACGAAGAACATTAAAAACATATATTTGCACCGTCTAATGGATTTATGAAAA
ATCATTTTATCAGTTTGAAAATTATGTATTATGATTAACTAATAAGGAGGACAAACATGAAGAAACCGTT
GGGGAAAATTGTCGCAAGCACCGCACTACTCATTTCTGTTGCTTTTAGTTCATCGATCGCATCGGCTGCT
CATCGAAGAGCTTAACGCAAAAAACCCCGCTTCGGCGGGGTTTTTTCGCTACTAAAAGCCAGATAACAGT
ATGCGTATTTGCGCGCTGATTTTTGCGGTATAAGAATATATACTGATATGTATACCCGAAGTATGTCAAA
AAGAGGTATGCTATGCAGTTTAAGGTTTACACCTATAAAAGAGAGAGCCGTTATCGTCTGTTTGTGGATG
TACAGAGTGATATTATTGACACGCCCGGGCGACGGATGGTGATCCCCCTGGCCAGTGCACGTCTGCTGTC
AGATAAAGTCTCCCGTGAACTTTACCCGGTGGTGCATATCGGGGATAAAAGCTGGCGCATGATGACCACC
GATATGGCCAGTGTGCCGGTCTCCGTTATCGGGGAAGAAGTGGCTGATCTCAGCCACCGCGAAAATGACA
TCAAAAACGCCATTAACCTGATGTTCTGGGGAATATAAGCTCTTCGTAAGATCCGGCTGTTCAGCGTCTG
AACTAGTCTTGGACTCCTGTTGATAGATCCAGTAATGACCTCAGAACTCCATCTGGATTTGTTCAGAACG
CTCGGTTGCCGCCGGGCGTTTTTTATTGGTGAGAATCCAGGGGTCCCCAATAATTACGATTGCGCCTCAT
GTTTTCCTTGAGAATTACAAAACAGGTGTAACACATTCTTTCAATGATCAACTGACGATTACCTTGCGTG
CAGATGCGAATACAACAAAAGCCGTTTATCAAATCAATAATGGACCAGAGACGGCGTTTAAGGATGGAGA
TCAATTCACAATCGGAAAAGGAGATCCATTTGGCAAAACATACACCATCATGTTAAAAGGAACGAACAGT
GATGGTGTAACGAGGACCGAGAAATACAGTTTTGTTAAAAGAGATCCAGCGTCGGCCAAAACCATCGGCT
ATCAAAATCCGAATCATTGGAGCCAGGTAAATGCTTATATCTATAAACATGATGGGAGCCGAGTAATTGA
ATTGACCGGATCTTGGCCTGGAAAACCAATGACTAAAAATGCAGACGGAATTTACACGCTGACGCTGCCT
GCGGACACGGATACAACCAACGCAAAAGTGATTTTTAATAATGGCAGCGCCCAAGTGCCCGGTCAGAATC
AGCCTGGCTTTGATTACGTGCTAAATGGTTTATATAATGACTCGGGCTTAAGCGGTTCT
Features (pLannotate 1.2.2; 16 found; start..end, strand, type, name):
     50..478     +  rep_origin     f1 ori (sequence partly withheld): f1 bacteriophage origin of replication; arrow indicates direction of (+) strand synthesis
    531..588     +  promoter       AmpR promoter (fragment): bla
    597..1412    -  CDS            KanR: aminoglycoside phosphotransferase; aph(3')-Ia; confers resistance to kanamycin in bacteria or G418 (Geneticin®) in eukaryotes
   1534..2122    +  rep_origin     ori: high-copy-number ColE1/pMB1/pBR322/pUC origin of replication
   2308..2447    -  misc_feature   bom: basis of mobility region from pBR322
   2549..2740    -  CDS            rop: Rop protein, which maintains plasmids at low copy number; rop
   2781..2840    +  CDS            mbeC (fragment): MBEC_ECOLX - Experimental evidence at protein level: Swiss-Prot protein existence level 1. Required for efficient mobilization of ColE1 plasmid and is thus essential to promote the specific transfer of the plasmid during conjugation. Probably functions by inducing DNA bending, helping the MbeA relaxase to melt the DNA around the nic site and cleave the phosphodiester bond. Binds specifically double-stranded DNA (dsDNA) containing the ColE1 oriT but does not recognize the inverted repeat (IR). From Escherichia coli.
   2939..3304    +  CDS            amyA (fragment): AMY_BUTFI - Protein inferred from homology: Swiss-Prot protein existence level 3. From Butyrivibrio fibrisolvens.
   3449..4096    -  CDS            cat: CAT1_STAAU - Experimental evidence at transcript level: Swiss-Prot protein existence level 2. This enzyme is an effector of chloramphenicol resistance in bacteria. From Staphylococcus aureus.
   4257..4343    -  terminator     rrnB T1 terminator: Escherichia coli rrnB; transcription terminator T1 from the E. coli rrnB gene
   4374..4453    +  CDS            lacI (fragment): lac repressor; lacI; The lac repressor binds to the lac operator to inhibit transcription in E. coli. This inhibition can be relieved by adding lactose or isopropyl-β-D-thiogalactopyranoside (IPTG).
   4466..4487    +  protein_bind   CAP binding site: CAP binding activates transcription in the presence of cAMP. E. coli catabolite activator protein
   5336..5419    +  CDS            ELYA_ALKAL (fragment): Experimental evidence at protein level: Swiss-Prot protein existence level 1. From Alkalihalobacillus alcalophilus (Bacillus alcalophilus).
   5469..5540    +  intron         PDK intron (fragment): pdk; modified pyruvate orthophosphate dikinase intron from Flaveria trinervia 3.0
   5572..5877    +  CDS            ccdB: CcdB, a bacterial toxin that poisons DNA gyrase; ccdB; Plasmids containing the ccdB gene cannot be propagated in standard E. coli strains.
   5921..6015    +  terminator     lambda t0 terminator: transcription terminator from phage lambda
