[The description below was written by a language model from this plasmid's Addgene catalogue record and pLannotate feature annotations shown in this document.]
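Description:
pLyGo-Bs-3 is an empty cloning and expression backbone of about 6.6 kb from the LyGo platform. It is built on pBS293C-amyE and is intended for producing a secreted protein of interest, specifically lytic polysaccharide monooxygenases (LPMOs), in Bacillus subtilis. In E. coli it is maintained through a ColE1/pMB1-type origin accompanied by the bom region and the rop gene, consistent with its listing as low copy, and is selected with kanamycin via an aph(3')-Ia cassette. An f1 origin is also present. A staphylococcal-type cat gene supplies the chloramphenicol marker recorded for selection in the Bacillus host. The "amyE" in the backbone name, together with an annotated amylase-like fragment next to cat, suggests targeting to the amyE locus. However, the record does not explicitly describe integration, and only one such fragment is annotated.

Expression is driven by the composite PamyL-PamyQ-PcryIIIA promoter with the cryIIIA mRNA stabiliser. This element is stated in the catalogue but not picked up by the automated annotation, and probably lies in the unannotated stretch upstream of the cassette. Downstream comes the AprE signal peptide, which most likely corresponds to the short fragment annotated by homology to an alkaline protease. It is followed by the LyGo cassette, in which ccdB is flanked by SapI sites, and then by a lambda t0 terminator. SapI is a type IIS enzyme, so digestion removes the gyrase-poisoning ccdB gene and lets an insert be joined directly to the signal peptide. Loss of the toxin then counter-selects against uncut vector in ordinary E. coli strains, whereas the empty vector itself requires a ccdB-tolerant strain. The small lacI, CAP-site and PDK-intron hits appear to be residual or spurious annotation matches.
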