Addgene plasmid #163141: pLyGo-Bs-3
Purpose: (Empty Backbone) pLyGo cloning vector for a sequence of interest (LPMO) in B. subtilis. Vector encoding the AprE signal peptide and the LyGo cassette (SapI-ccdB-SapI)
Depositing lab: Morten Norholm. Depositing organization: Danmarks Tekniske Universitet. Publication: LyGo: A Platform for Rapid Screening of Lytic Polysaccharide Monooxygenase Production. Hernandez-Rollan C, Falkenberg KB, Rennig M, Bertelsen AB, Ipsen JO, Brander S, Daley DO, Johansen KS, Norholm MHH. ACS Synth Biol. 2021 Apr 16;10(4):897-906. doi: 10.1021/acssynbio.1c00034. Epub 2021 Apr 2. PubMed 33797234.
Backbone
  Vector backbone: pBS293C-amyE
  Backbone size (bp): 6601
  Vector type: Bacterial Expression, Synthetic Biology
  Promoter: PamyL-PamyQ-PcryIIIA-cryIIIAstab49
  Selectable markers: Chloramphenicol
Growth in bacteria
  Bacterial resistance: Kanamycin, 50 μg/mL
  Growth temperature: 37°C
  Growth strain: ccdB Survival
  Copy number: Low Copy
Gene/Insert
  Cloning method: Restriction Enzyme
Terms and licenses: Academic/Nonprofit Terms; Industry Terms: Not Available to Industry
Depositor comments: Please visit https://www.biorxiv.org/content/10.1101/2020.11.04.368555v1 for bioRxiv preprint.
How to cite: pLyGo-Bs-3 was a gift from Morten Norholm (Addgene plasmid # 163141 ; http://n2t.net/addgene:163141 ; RRID:Addgene_163141)
